Features (pLannotate 1.2.2; 15 found; start..end, strand, type, name):
    191..439     +  enhancer       CMV enhancer (fragment): human cytomegalovirus immediate early enhancer
    441..718     +  promoter       chicken β-actin promoter: No description available
    719..854     +  intron         hybrid intron (fragment): hybrid between chicken β-actin (CBA) and minute virus of mice (MMV) introns (Gray et al., 2011)
    943..1073    +  intron         chimeric intron (fragment): chimera between introns from chicken β-actin and rabbit β-globin
   1636..2349    +  CDS            EGFP: EGFP is a basic (constitutively fluorescent) green fluorescent protein published in 1996, derived from Aequorea victoria. It is reported to be a rapidly-maturing weak dimer with moderate acid sensitivity.
   2561..3985    +  CDS            tdTomato: tdTomato is a basic (constitutively fluorescent) orange fluorescent protein published in 2004, derived from Discosoma sp.. It is reported to be a somewhat slowly-maturing tandem dimer with low acid sensitivity.
   4108..4176    -  CDS            large T antigen (fragment): large T antigen from SV40 (simian virus 40)
   4247..4379    +  repeat_region  AAV2 ITR (fragment): inverted terminal repeat of adeno-associated virus serotype 2 inverted
   4374..4443    +  CDS            lacZα (fragment): LacZα fragment of β-galactosidase; lacZ fragment
   4448..4876    +  rep_origin     f1 ori (sequence partly withheld): f1 bacteriophage origin of replication; arrow indicates direction of (+) strand synthesis
   4929..5033    +  promoter       AmpR promoter: bla
   5034..5894    +  CDS            AmpR: β-lactamase; bla; confers resistance to ampicillin, carbenicillin, and related antibiotics
   6065..6653    +  rep_origin     ori: high-copy-number ColE1/pMB1/pBR322/pUC origin of replication
   6836..3       +  CDS            lacI (fragment) (across the origin): lac repressor; lacI; The lac repressor binds to the lac operator to inhibit transcription in E. coli. This inhibition can be relieved by adding lactose or isopropyl-β-D-thiogalactopyranoside (IPTG).
   6886..130     -  repeat_region  AAV2 ITR (across the origin): inverted terminal repeat of adeno-associated virus serotype 2 inverted
>Addgene plasmid | AAV-CAG-SPOTlight-U2GCR Sequencing Result | analyzer sequence | sequence record 334277
CTGCGCGCTCGCTCGCTCACTGAGGCCGCCCGGGCAAAGCCCGGGCGTCGGGCGACCTTTGGTCGCCCGG
CCTCAGTGAGCGAGCGAGCGCGCAGAGAGGGAGTGGCCAACTCCATCACTAGGGGTTCCTTGTAGTTAAT
GATTAACCCGCCATGCTACTTATCTACGTAGCCATGCTCTAGGAAGAGTACCATTGACGTCAATAATGAC
GTATGTTCCCATAGTAACGCCAATAGGGACTTTCCATTGACGTCAATGGGTGGAGTATTTACGGTAAACT
GCCCACTTGGCAGTACATCAAGTGTATCATATGCCAAGTACGCCCCCTATTGACGTCAATGACGGTAAAT
GGCCCGCCTGGCATTATGCCCAGTACATGACCTTATGGGACTTTCCTACTTGGCAGTACATCTACGTATT
AGTCATCGCTATTACCATGGTCGAGGTGAGCCCCACGTTCTGCTTCACTCTCCCCATCTCCCCCCCCTCC
CCACCCCCAATTTTGTATTTATTTATTTTTTAATTATTTTGTGCAGCGATGGGGGCGGGGGGGGGGGGGG
GGCGCGCGCCGGGGGGGGSGGGGSGGGGSGRGGGGSGGGGSGGGGSGAGGCGGAGAGGTGCGGCGGCAGC
CAATCAGAGCGGCGCGCTCCGAAAGTTTCCTTTTATGGCGAGGCGGCGGCGGCGGCGGCCCTATAAAAAG
CGAAGCGCGCGGCGGGCGGGAGTCGCTGCGCGCTGCCTTCGCCCCGTGCCCCGCTCCGCCGCCGCCTCGC
GCCGCCCGCCCCGGCTCTGACTGACCGCGTTACTCCCACAGGTGAGCGGGCGGGACGGCCCTTCTCCTCC
GGGCTGTAATTAGCGCTTGGTTTAATGACGGCTTGTTTCTTTTCTGTGGCTGCGTGAAAGCCTTGAGGGG
CTCCGGGAGGGCCCTTTGTGCGGGGGGAGCGGCTCGGGGCTGTCCGCGGGGGGACGGCTGCCTTCGGGGG
GGACGGGGCAGGGCGGGGTTCGGCTTCTGGCGTGTGACCGGCGGCTCTAGAGCCTCTGCTAACCATGTTC
ATGCCTTCTTCTTTTTCCTACAGCTCCTGGGCAACGTGCTGGTTATTGTGCTGTCTCATCATTTTGGCAA
AGAATTGGATCCGGCTAGGTGTCCCACCCCGCCTTGTAAGACACCGGAAATTCGTCAACGAGCGATCCCT
CCGCGCTCCGGAACCAGACCGCGGCTGGTCGTCAACCTATAAAGTAGTGCACTTTTCTCTCATGGGGCCT
TTAGGACGATCTCTAACGCCACAGTTACCCCCCGAGCACAGCGGAGAAGGGTTGGGGCGGGCGAGGGCGT
CAGTGAGAGGCGGTTTGGTGGCGCTGCGGTAGGATCACGTGACCACAGTGGGAGGATACGCGGTGTGCTG
CGTCCCTGGCCGAGGCTATAAAGGGCGGGTTTAGGGCGTGCCGCCGCCATTTCTGCTTGCTGTCTGCCGG
TTTAAGTTGTGTGCTCGGGTGTCCCTTTCCTCTTCCCCTCCCGCAGGGCTTGCGGCCACCATGGCGTATT
AGAGGCAGCAGTGCCTGCGGCAGCGTTGGCCTTTGCAGCGGCGGCAGCAGCACCAGGCTCTGCAGCGGCA
ACCCCCACCGGCCTAAGCCATGGCGGTGAGCAAGGGCGAGGAGCTGTTCACCGGGGTGGTGCCCATCCTG
GTCGAGCTGGACGGCGACGTAAACGGCCACAAGTTCAGCGTGTCCGGCGAGGGCGAGGGCGACGCCACCT
ACGGCAAGCTGACCCTGAAGTTCATCTGCACCACCGGCAAGCTGCCCGTGCCCTGGCCCACCCTCGTGAC
CACCCTGACCTACGGCGTGCAGTGCTTCAGCCGCTACCCCGATCATATGAAGCAGCACGACTTCTTCAAG
AGTGCGATGCCCGAAGGCTACGTCCAGGAGCGCACCATCTTCTTCAAGGACGACGGCAACTACAAGACCC
GCGCCGAGGTGAAGTTCGAGGGCGACACCCTGGTGAACCGCATCGAGCTGAAGGGCATCGACTTCAAGGA
GGACGGCAACATCCTGGGGCACAAGCTGGAGTACAACTACAACAGCCACAACGTCTATATAATGGCCGAC
AAGCAGAAGAACGGCATCAAGGTGAACTTCAAGATCCGCCACAACATCGAGGACGGCAGCGTGCAGCTCG
CCGACCACTACCAGCAGAACACCCCCATCGGCGACGGCCCCGTGCTGCTGCCCGACAACCACTACCTGAG
CACCCAGTCCGCCCTGAGCAAAGACCCCAACGAGAAGCGCGATCATATGGTCCTGCTGGAGTTCGTGACC
GCCGCCGGGATCACTCTCGGCATGGACGAGCTGTACAAGGGTAGTGGAGGAAGCGGAGCTACTAACTTCA
GCCTGCTGAAGCAGGCTGGAGACGTGGAGGAGAACCCTGGACCTGTGGCGCTCTTCACGAAATCCAGCAG
CAGTGTTGCTGTAACGGACAAAGATACCTTCGAGTTAAGCACATTCCTCGAATCCAGCAAAGCCCCACAA
CATGACTGAACAAAAACTCATCTCAGAAGAGGATCTGGTGGTTAGCAAGGGCGAGGAGGTGATTAAGGAG
TTTATGCGGTTCAAGGTACGAATGGAGGGATCTATGAACGGCCACGAATTTGAAATCGAAGGGGAGGGAG
AGGGACGACCTTACGAGGGCACTCAGACCGCTAAATTGAAAGTCACAAAAGGCGGACCTTTGCCATTTGC
ATGGGACATCCTCAGTCCTCAGTTTATGTACGGCAGTAAGGCATATGTCAAACATCCCGCCGATATTCCA
GATTATAAGAAACTTTCCTTCCCAGAAGGGTTCAAATGGGAGCGAGTGATGAATTTTGAAGACGGGGGGC
TCGTAACAGTAACCCAAGACTCTAGCCTTCAAGACGGTACATTGATTTACAAAGTTAAGATGAGAGGTAC
CAACTTCCCCCCCGACGGTCCCGTTATGCAAAAGAAGACAATGGGCTGGGAGGCCAGCACTGAGCGACTT
TATCCTAGGGATGGTGTCCTCAAAGGCGAGATCCACCAGGCTCTTAAACTCAAGGACGGCGGCCATTACC
TTGTTGAATTTAAAACTATCTATATGGCTAAGAAGCCTGTGCAGTTGCCTGGTTACTATTACGTCGACAC
TAAGTTGGACATAACATCCCATAATGAAGACTACACTATCGTTGAACAATACGAGCGATCAGAGGGACGC
CATCACTTGTTCCTAGGACACGGTACTGGTAGTACTGGTAGTGGCAGCTCCGGCACCGCCTCCTCCGAGG
ACAACAACATGGCCGTCATCAAAGAGTTCATGCGCTTCAAGGTGCGCATGGAGGGCTCCATGAACGGCCA
CGAGTTCGAGATCGAGGGCGAGGGCGAGGGCCGCCCCTACGAGGGCACCCAGACCGCCAAGCTGAAGGTG
ACCAAGGGCGGCCCCCTGCCCTTCGCCTGGGACATCCTGTCCCCCCAGTTCATGTACGGCTCCAAGGCGT
ACGTGAAGCACCCCGCCGACATCCCCGATTACAAGAAGCTGTCCTTCCCCGAGGGCTTCAAGTGGGAGCG
CGTGATGAACTTCGAGGACGGCGGTCTGGTGACCGTGACCCAGGACTCCTCCCTGCAGGACGGCACGCTG
ATCTACAAGGTGAAGATGCGCGGCACAAACTTCCCCCCCGACGGCCCCGTAATGCAGAAGAAGACCATGG
GCTGGGAGGCCTCCACCGAGCGCCTGTACCCCCGCGACGGCGTGCTGAAGGGCGAGATCCACCAGGCCCT
GAAGCTGAAGGACGGCGGCCGCTACCTGGTGGAGTTCAAGACCATCTACATGGCCAAGAAGCCCGTGCAA
CTGCCCGGCTACTACTACGTGGACACCAAGCTGGACATCACCTCCCACAACGAGGACTACACCATCGTGG
AACAGTACGAGCGCTCCGAGGGCCGCCACCACCTGTTCCTGTACGGCATGGACGAGCTGTACAAGTAATA
GGGTAGTCAGGTGCTTTGTGCTTGTACATAGTCTTGTGTTGCTGTGTTTGCTGTAATAAATTATTTTGTA
GTGAAAGTACCTATGTGGGTTTTCAGTGTCATTCAATTGCATTCATTTTATGTTTCAGGTTCAGGGGGAG
ATGTGGGAGGTTTTTTAAAGCAAGTAAAACCTCTACAAATGTGGTAAAATCGATAAGGATCTTCCTAGAG
CATGGCTACGTAGATAAGTAGCATGGCGGGTTAATCATTAACTACAAGGAACCCCTAGTGATGGAGTTGG
CCACTCCCTCTCTGCGCGCTCGCTCGCTCACTGAGGCCGGGCGACCAAAGGTCGCCCGACGCCCGGGCTT
TGCCCGGGCGGCCTCAGTGAGCGAGCGAGCGCGCAGCTGGCGTAATAGCGAAGAGGCCCGCACCGATCGC
CCTTCCCAACAGTTGCGCAGCCTGAATGGCGAATGGG
[124 nt withheld, positions 4448-4571]
C
[91 nt withheld, positions 4573-4663]
A
[49 nt withheld, positions 4665-4713]
CCTTTGACGTTGGAGTCCACGTTCTTT
[37 nt withheld, positions 4741-4777]
ACCCTATCTCGGTCTATTCTTTTGATTTATAAGGGATTTTGCCGATTTCGGCCTATTGGTTAAAAAATGA
GCTGATTTAACAAAAATTTAACGCGAATTTTAACAAAATATTAACGCTTACAATTTAGGTGGCACTTTTC
GGGGAAATGTGCGCGGAACCCCTATTTGTTTATTTTTCTAAATACATTCAAATATGTATCCGCTCATGAG
ACAATAACCCTGATAAATGCTTCAATAATATTGAAAAAGGAAGAGTATGAGTATTCAACATTTCCGTGTC
GCCCTTATTCCCTTTTTTGCGGCATTTTGCCTTCCTGTTTTTGCTCACCCAGAAACGCTGGTGAAAGTAA
AAGATGCTGAAGATCAGTTGGGTGCACGAGTGGGTTACATCGAACTGGATCTCAACAGCGGTAAGATCCT
TGAGAGTTTTCGCCCCGAAGAACGTTTTCCAATGATGAGCACTTTTAAAGTTCTGCTATGTGGCGCGGTA
TTATCCCGTATTGACGCCGGGCAAGAGCAACTCGGTCGCCGCATACACTATTCTCAGAATGACTTGGTTG
AGTACTCACCAGTCACAGAAAAGCATCTTACGGATGGCATGACAGTAAGAGAATTATGCAGTGCTGCCAT
AACCATGAGTGATAACACTGCGGCCAACTTACTTCTGACAACGATCGGAGGACCGAAGGAGCTAACCGCT
TTTTTGCACAACATGGGGGATCATGTAACTCGCCTTGATCGTTGGGAACCGGAGCTGAATGAAGCCATAC
CAAACGACGAGCGTGACACCACGATGCCTGTAGCAATGGCAACAACGTTGCGCAAACTATTAACTGGCGA
ACTACTTACTCTAGCTTCCCGGCAACAATTAATAGACTGGATGGAGGCGGATAAAGTTGCAGGACCACTT
CTGCGCTCGGCCCTTCCGGCTGGCTGGTTTATTGCTGATAAATCTGGAGCCGGTGAGCGTGGGTCTCGCG
GTATCATTGCAGCACTGGGGCCAGATGGTAAGCCCTCCCGTATCGTAGTTATCTACACGACGGGGAGTCA
GGCAACTATGGATGAACGAAATAGACAGATCGCTGAGATAGGTGCCTCACTGATTAAGCATTGGTAACTG
TCAGACCAAGTTTACTCATATATACTTTAGATTGATTTAAAACTTCATTTTTAATTTAAAAGGATCTAGG
TGAAGATCCTTTTTGATAATCTCATGACCAAAATCCCTTAACGTGAGTTTTCGTTCCACTGAGCGTCAGA
CCCCGTAGAAAAGATCAAAGGATCTTCTTGAGATCCTTTTTTTCTGCGCGTAATCTGCTGCTTGCAAACA
AAAAAACCACCGCTACCAGCGGTGGTTTGTTTGCCGGATCAAGAGCTACCAACTCTTTTTCCGAAGGTAA
CTGGCTTCAGCAGAGCGCAGATACCAAATACTGTTCTTCTAGTGTAGCCGTAGTTAGGCCACCACTTCAA
GAACTCTGTAGCACCGCCTACATACCTCGCTCTGCTAATCCTGTTACCAGTGGCTGCTGCCAGTGGCGAT
AAGTCGTGTCTTACCGGGTTGGACTCAAGACGATAGTTACCGGATAAGGCGCAGCGGTCGGGCTGAACGG
GGGGTTCGTGCACACAGCCCAGCTTGGAGCGAACGACCTACACCGAACTGAGATACCTACAGCGTGAGCT
ATGAGAAAGCGCCACGCTTCCCGAAGGGAGAAAGGCGGACAGGTATCCGGTAAGCGGCAGGGTCGGAACA
GGAGAGCGCACGAGGGAGCTTCCAGGGGGAAACGCCTGGTATCTTTATAGTCCTGTCGGGTTTCGCCACC
TCTGACTTGAGCGTCGATTTTTGTGATGCTCGTCAGGGGGGCGGAGCCTATGGAAAAACGCCAGCAACGC
GGCCTTTTTACGGTTCCTGGCCTTTTGCTGGCCTTTTGCTCACATGTTCTTTCCTGCGTTATCCCCTGAT
TCTGTGGATAACCGTATTACCGCCTTTGAGTGAGCTGATACCGCTCGCCGCAGCCGAACGACCGAGCGCA
GCGAGTCAGTGAGCGAGGAAGCGGAAGAGCGCCCAATACGCAAACCGCCTCTCCCCGCGCGTTGGCCGAT
TCATTAATGCAG
